>Addgene plasmid #72592 | pRK5-FLAG-Sestrin3 | depositor partial sequence | sequence record 132638 | insert
GCGTCGACGATGAATCGGGGGGGGGGGTCACCATCCGCCGCCGCCAACTATCTGCTGTGCACTAACTGTA
GAAAAGTCCTGAGAAAAGACAAACGGATCCGCGTGAGTCAGCCACTGACACGAGGCCCCAGCGCCTTCAT
TCCTGAGAAGGAAGTGGTCCAGGCTAACACCGTGGATGAGAGAACAAATTTTCTGGTCGAGGAATACAGC
ACTTCCGGGAGGCTGGACAACATCACTCAGGTCATGAGCCTGCATACCCAGTACCTGGAGTCATTCCTGC
GGAGCCAGTTTTATATGCTGAGAATGGATGGACCCCTGCCTCTGCCATACCGACACTATATCGCCATTAT
GGCCGCTGCACGGCACCAGTGCAGCTACCTGATCAATATGCATGTGGACGAGTTCCTGAAGACAGGCGGG
ATTGCCGAGTGGCTGAACGGCCTGGAATATGTGCCTCAGCGGCTGAAGAACCTGAATGAGATCAACAAGC
TGCTGGCCCACAGACCATGGCTGATCACCAAAGAACATATTCAGAAGCTGGTGAAAACAGGGGAGAACAA
TTGGTCCCTGCCCGAACTGGTCCACGCAGTGGTCCTGCTGGCCCACTACCATGCCCTGGCTAGTTTCGTG
TTTGGATCAGGCATCAACCCCGAGAGGGATCCTGAAATCTCAAATGGCTTCCGCCTGATTAGCGTGAACA
ATTTTTGCGTCTGTGACCTGGCTAACGATAACAATATCGAGAATGCATCTCTGAGTGGCTCAAACTTCGG
GATTGTGGATAGCCTGTCCGAGCTGGAAGCCCTGATGGAGCGAATGAAGCGGCTGCAGGAGGAACGCGAA
GACGAGGAAGCTAGCCAGGAGGAAATGTCCACCCGATTCGAGAAAGAAAAGAAAGAGTCTCTGTTTGTGG
TCAGTGGCGATACTTTCCACTCCTTTCCTCATTCTGACTTTGAAGACGATATGATCATTACCTCTGACGT
GAGTAGGTACATCGAGGATCCAGGGTTCGGATATGAAGACTTTGCACGGAGAGGCGAGGAACACCTGCCC
ACATTCCGCGCCCAGGACTACACTTGGGAGAACCATGGGTTTTCCCTGGTGAATAGGCTGTATTCTGACA
TTGGACACCTGCTGGATGAGAAGTTCCGCATGGTCTACAACCTGACCTATAATACAATGGCTACTCATGA
AGACGTGGATACCACAATGCTGAGGCGCGCACTGTTCAACTACGTCCACTGCATGTTTGGAATCCGGTAT
GACGATTACGATTATGGCGAAGTGAATCAGCTGCTGGAAAGATCTCTGAAGGTGTACATCAAGACAGTCA
CTTGTTATCCCGAGAGAACTACCAAAAGGATGTACGACTCCTATTGGCGGCAGTTTAAGCACTCTGAGAA
AGTGCATGTCAACCTGCTGCTGATGGAAGCAAGAATGCAGGCTGAACTGCTGTATGCTCTGAGGGCTATT
ACTCGCCATCTGACCTAACGCGGCCGCTTTTTTCCTT
