>Addgene plasmid #72592 | pRK5-FLAG-Sestrin3 | addgene partial sequence | sequence record 134808 | SV40pA-R 5'-GAAATTTGTGATGCTATTGC-3'
GCTGCATAACAGTTGGGCCATGGCGGCCAAGCTGGGGATCCTTACTTACTTAGCGGCCGCGTTAGGTCAG
ATGGCGAGTAATAGCCCTCAGAGCATACAGCAGTTCAGCCTGCATTCTTGCTTCCATCAGCAGCAGGTTG
ACATGCACTTTCTCAGAGTGCTTAAACTGCCGCCAATAGGAGTCGTACATCCTTTTGGTAGTTCTCTCGG
GATAACAAGTGACTGTCTTGATGTACACCTTCAGAGATCTTTCCAGCAGCTGATTCACTTCGCCATAATC
GTAATCGTCATACCGGATTCCAAACATGCAGTGGACGTAGTTGAACAGTGCGCGCCTCAGCATTGTGGTA
TCCACGTCTTCATGAGTAGCCATTGTATTATAGGTCAGGTTGTAGACCATGCGGAACTTCTCATCCAGCA
GGTGTCCAATGTCAGAATACAGCCTATTCACCAGGGAAAACCCATGGTTCTCCCAAGTGTAGTCCTGGGC
GCGGAATGTGGGCAGGTGTTCCTCGCCTCTCCGTGCAAAGTCTTCATATCCGAACCCTGGATCCTCGATG
TACCTACTCACGTCAGAGGTAATGATCATATCGTCTTCAAAGTCAGAATGAGGAAAGGAGTGGAAAGTAT
CGCCACTGACCACAAACAGAGACTCTTTCTTTTCTTTCTCGAATCGGGTGGACATTTCCTCCTGGCTAGC
TTCCTCGTCTTCGCGTTCCTCCTGCAGCCGCTTCATTCGCTCCATCAGGGCTTCCAGCTCGGACAGGCTA
TCCACAATCCCGAAGTTTGAGCCACTCAGAGATGCATTCTCGATATTGTTATCGTTAGCCAGGTCACAGA
CGCAAAAATTGTTCACGCTAATCAGGCGGAAGCCATTTGAGATTTCAGGATCCCTCTCGGGGTTGATGCC
TGATCCAAACACGAAACTAGCCAGGGCATGGTAGTGGGCCAGCAGGACCACTGCGT
