>Addgene plasmid #72592 | pRK5-FLAG-Sestrin3 | addgene partial sequence | sequence record 140731 | SP6 5'-ATTTAGGTGACACTATAG-3'
ACTCCCAGGTCCAACTGCACCTCGGTTCTATCGATTGAATTCACCATGGAAATGGACTACAAGGATGACG
ATGACAAGGGTGGTGGTGGTGGTGCGTCGACGATGAATCGGGGGGGGGGGTCACCATCCGCCGCCGCCAA
CTATCTGCTGTGCACTAACTGTAGAAAAGTCCTGAGAAAAGACAAACGGATCCGCGTGAGTCAGCCACTG
ACACGAGGCCCCAGCGCCTTCATTCCTGAGAAGGAAGTGGTCCAGGCTAACACCGTGGATGAGAGAACAA
ATTTTCTGGTCGAGGAATACAGCACTTCCGGGAGGCTGGACAACATCACTCAGGTCATGAGCCTGCATAC
CCAGTACCTGGAGTCATTCCTGCGGAGCCAGTTTTATATGCTGAGAATGGATGGACCCCTGCCTCTGCCA
TACCGACACTATATCGCCATTATGGCCGCTGCACGGCACCAGTGCAGCTACCTGATCAATATGCATGTGG
ACGAGTTCCTGAAGACAGGCGGGATTGCCGAGTGGCTGAACGGCCTGGAATATGTGCCTCAGCGGCTGAA
GAACCTGAATGAGATCAACAAGCTGCTGGCCCACAGACCATGGCTGATCACCAAAGAACATATTCAGAAG
CTGGTGAAAACAGGGGAGAACAATTGGTCCCTGCCCGAACTGGTCCACGCAGTGGTCCTGCTGGCCCACT
ACCATGCCCTGGCTAGTTTCGTGTTTGGATCAGGCATCAACCCCGAGAGGGATCCTGAAATCTCAAATGG
CTTCCGCCTGATTAGCGTGAACAATTTTTGCGTCTGTGACCTGGCTAACGATAACAATATCGAGAATGCA
TCTCTG
