>Addgene plasmid #72592 | pRK5-FLAG-Sestrin3 | addgene partial sequence | sequence record 140732 | SV40pA-R 5'-GAAATTTGTGATGCTATTGC-3'
TTGGGCCATGGCGGCCAAGCTGGGGATCCTTACTTACTTAGCGGCCGCGTTAGGTCAGATGGCGAGTAAT
AGCCCTCAGAGCATACAGCAGTTCAGCCTGCATTCTTGCTTCCATCAGCAGCAGGTTGACATGCACTTTC
TCAGAGTGCTTAAACTGCCGCCAATAGGAGTCGTACATCCTTTTGGTAGTTCTCTCGGGATAACAAGTGA
CTGTCTTGATGTACACCTTCAGAGATCTTTCCAGCAGCTGATTCACTTCGCCATAATCGTAATCGTCATA
CCGGATTCCAAACATGCAGTGGACGTAGTTGAACAGTGCGCGCCTCAGCATTGTGGTATCCACGTCTTCA
TGAGTAGCCATTGTATTATAGGTCAGGTTGTAGACCATGCGGAACTTCTCATCCAGCAGGTGTCCAATGT
CAGAATACAGCCTATTCACCAGGGAAAACCCATGGTTCTCCCAAGTGTAGTCCTGGGCGCGGAATGTGGG
CAGGTGTTCCTCGCCTCTCCGTGCAAAGTCTTCATATCCGAACCCTGGATCCTCGATGTACCTACTCACG
TCAGAGGTAATGATCATATCGTCTTCAAAGTCAGAATGAGGAAAGGAGTGGAAAGTATCGCCACTGACCA
CAAACAGAGACTCTTTCTTTTCTTTCTCGAATCGGGTGGACATTTCCTCCTGGCTAGCTTCCTCGTCTTC
GCGTTCCTCCTGCAGCCGCTTCATTCGCTCCATCAGGGCTTCCAGCTCGGACAGGCTATCCACAATCCCG
AAGTTTGAGCCACTCAGAGATGCATTCTCGATATTGTTATCGTTAGCCAGGTCACAGACGCAAAAATTGT
TCACGCTAATCAGGCGGAAGCCATTTGAGATTTC
