[The description below was written by a language model from this plasmid's Addgene catalogue record.]
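Description:
pRK5-FLAG-Sestrin3 is a mammalian expression plasmid built on the pRK5 backbone (about 4.7 kb without insert) for overexpressing human Sestrin3 (SESN3, also called SEST3). It is propagated in E. coli under ampicillin selection. The record lists the copy number as unknown and does not describe the origin of replication, polyadenylation signal or any mammalian selection marker. No feature table is provided, so the finer layout of the backbone cannot be confirmed here.

The payload is the SESN3 coding sequence, recoded with codons optimized for mammalian expression, so its nucleotide sequence differs from the native reference transcript. The insert was cloned by restriction digestion between SalI and NotI sites, both of which remain intact, so the open reading frame can be excised or exchanged. Transcription is driven by the CMV promoter, a strong constitutive viral promoter widely used for high-level expression in transfected mammalian cells. A FLAG epitope supplied by the backbone is fused to the N terminus of the protein, which allows detection by immunoblotting and capture by anti-FLAG immunoprecipitation without a Sestrin3-specific antibody. An SP6 primer site upstream of the insert is used for sequence verification.

The stated purpose is overexpression. The associated work concerns the interaction of the Sestrins with the GATOR2 complex and their negative regulation of amino-acid sensing upstream of mTORC1. This fits use of the plasmid for transient expression of tagged Sestrin3 in cultured mammalian cells, for example in co-immunoprecipitation and mTORC1 signalling experiments.
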