Addgene plasmid #72592: pRK5-FLAG-Sestrin3
Purpose: overexpression, codon optimized for mammalian expression
Depositing lab: David Sabatini. Depositing organization: Whitehead Institute for Biomedical Research. Publication: The Sestrins interact with GATOR2 to negatively regulate the amino-acid-sensing pathway upstream of mTORC1. Chantranupong L, Wolfson RL, Orozco JM, Saxton RA, Scaria SM, Bar-Peled L, Spooner E, Isasa M, Gygi SP, Sabatini DM. Cell Rep. 2014 Oct 9;9(1):1-8. doi: 10.1016/j.celrep.2014.09.014. Epub 2014 Sep 25. PubMed 25263562.
Backbone
  Vector backbone: pRK5
  Backbone size w/o insert (bp): 4661
  Vector type: Mammalian Expression
Growth in bacteria
  Bacterial resistance: Ampicillin, 100 μg/mL
  Growth temperature: 37°C
  Growth strain: DH5alpha
  Copy number: Unknown
Gene/Insert
  Gene/Insert name: SESN3 (alt name: SEST3)
  Species: H. sapiens (human)
  Mutation: codon optimized for mammalian expression, see deposited sequence
  GenBank ID: NM_144665.3
  Entrez Gene: SESN3 (a.k.a. SEST3)
  Promoter: CMV
  Tag / fusion protein: FLAG (N terminal on backbone)
  Cloning method: Restriction Enzyme; 5′ cloning site Sal1 (not destroyed); 3′ cloning site Not1 (not destroyed)
  Sequencing primers: 5′ SP6 : ATT TAG GTG ACA CTA TAG; 3′ pRK5-3': TGT AAC CAT TAT AAG CTG
Terms and licenses: Academic/Nonprofit Terms; Industry Terms: Not Available to Industry
How to cite: pRK5-FLAG-Sestrin3 was a gift from David Sabatini (Addgene plasmid # 72592 ; http://n2t.net/addgene:72592 ; RRID:Addgene_72592)
